>Addgene plasmid #186367 | pENT-L3-Titf-L4 | addgene full sequence | sequence record 373440 | Addgene NGS Result
TTGTGATGCTCGTCAGGGGGGCGGAGCCTATGGAAAAACGCCAGCAACGCGGCCTTTTTACGGTTCCTGG
CCTTTTGCTGGCCTTTTGCTCACATGTTCTTTCCTGCGTTATCCCCTGATTCTGTGGATAACCGTATTAC
CGCCTTTGAGTGAGCTGATACCGCTCGCCGCAGCCGAACGACCGAGCGCAGCGAGTCAGTGAGCGAGGAA
GCGGAAGAGCGCCCAATACGCAAACCGCCTCTCCCCGCGCGTTGGCCGATTCATTAATGCAGCTGGCACG
ACAGGTTTCCCGACTGGAAAGCGGGCAGTGAGCGCAACGCAATTAATACGCGTACCGCTAGCCAGGAAGA
GTTTGTAGAAACGCAAAAAGGCCATCCGTCAGGATGGCCTTCTGCTTAGTTTGATGCCTGGCAGTTTATG
GCGGGCGTCCTGCCCGCCACCCTCCGGGCCGTTGCTTCACAACGTTCAAATCCGCTCCCGGCGGATTTGT
CCTACTCAGGAGAGCGTTCACCGACAAACAACAGATAAAACGAAAGGCCCAGTCTTCCGACTGAGCCTTT
CGTTTTATTTGATGCCTGGCAGTTCCCTACTCTCGCGTTAACGCTAGCATGGATGTTTTCCCAGTCACGA
CGTTGTAAAACGACGGCCAGTCTTAAGCTCGGGCCCCTCTAGAAAATAATGATTTTATTTTGACTGATAG
TGACCTGTTCGTTGCAACAAATTGATGAGCAATGCTTTTTTATAATGCCAACTTTGTATAATAAAGTAGG
CTCACCGCTCGATGGGGCTCAAGTGCTCTTCTCGCTGAACCCGAGCCCGGGAACTGACGGAACATTTTCA
AAGTTCTTCTGCGACAGATGATTTCAGGAATAATTGTTTGATAGTTCGCGGAATGCGAGGCTACAGCTGC
CGCCGGATATTTTCCAAACGTTGTTTGTTTTAAGCTCCCATGGCGAACTAAGCTTCAAGCCTTTCAGCAT
TCGCTCCTTTGACACTAAAAATTATTTCCAAAACCAGAGCAGCTTTCATGGAACCGAATTTCTTGTTTTC
CAGAATAAATGTCGTTTTCCAGAATAAAATTTGATTTTTTTGGAATAATACATAGTTCTTCCAGATAAAA
TATCATTTTCCTCGACTAAAGTGTCATTTTTTCAAAATAAAATGTCGCTTCTTACGAATGAAATCTTCGT
ATACAATGCGTATACTGTATCCTGCATTTGATTCCTTATCTTTCTGGTTAGTTGTGTCTGTGCAGACACA
TCTGTCGAAAATAACTTCAAACGCTTATCAGCGCTAATGAGTTTGTAATGTCGCATTTAGTTTGGAACGG
AAAGTTCCGATTCGTATTTGCTTTTGATTTCCGTTCGTTAGACCGTTTCATTTCCCGCTCGATGCGGCTG
CCGACCACAGTCTGTGACGTCACAAGTTCAATTGTTCCATGGCTGAAATAAAGTTTAAAATATATAGTGG
GGTGGGGGAAGATGGGATACCTTTTCATTCTACTTTCTCGTCCGATTTGGTAGTAAACAAAGAACATTCA
AAGAATTATAAAACCGTATCCTCACGGCTCCTACAGACCGTTGTTAATTGTTTAAAACACGGTCAGGATA
TTTGGATATTATGTGCTAAGGGTGTCCCATCTTCCCCCACCCTACTATAACAGTTTAAATAGTACCATTC
AAGGACAGATTGGACAAGTTTGGCCTGCGGGTTAAAATACCCAACTTTTCTATACAAAGTTGGCATTATA
AGAAAGCATTGCTTATCAATTTGTTGCAACGAACAGGTCACTATCAGTCAAAATAAAATCATTATTTGCC
ATCCAGCTGATATCCCCTATAGTGAGTCGTATTACATGGTCATAGCTGTTTCCTGGCAGCTCTGGCCCGT
GTCTCAAAATCTCTGATGTTACATTGCACAAGATAAAAATATATCATCATGAACAATAAAACTGTCTGCT
TACATAAACAGTAATACAAGGGGTGTTATGAGCCATATTCAACGGGAAACGTCGAGGCCGCGATTAAATT
CCAACATGGATGCTGATTTATATGGGTATAAATGGGCTCGCGATAATGTCGGGCAATCAGGTGCGACAAT
CTATCGCTTGTATGGGAAGCCCGATGCGCCAGAGTTGTTTCTGAAACATGGCAAAGGTAGCGTTGCCAAT
GATGTTACAGATGAGATGGTCAGACTAAACTGGCTGACGGAATTTATGCCTCTTCCGACCATCAAGCATT
TTATCCGTACTCCTGATGATGCATGGTTACTCACCACTGCGATCCCCGGAAAAACAGCATTCCAGGTATT
AGAAGAATATCCTGATTCAGGTGAAAATATTGTTGATGCGCTGGCAGTGTTCCTGCGCCGGTTGCATTCG
ATTCCTGTTTGTAATTGTCCTTTTAACAGCGATCGCGTATTTCGTCTCGCTCAGGCGCAATCACGAATGA
ATAACGGTTTGGTTGATGCGAGTGATTTTGATGACGAGCGTAATGGCTGGCCTGTTGAACAAGTCTGGAA
AGAAATGCATAAACTTTTGCCATTCTCACCGGATTCAGTCGTCACTCATGGTGATTTCTCACTTGATAAC
CTTATTTTTGACGAGGGGAAATTAATAGGTTGTATTGATGTTGGACGAGTCGGAATCGCAGACCGATACC
AGGATCTTGCCATCCTATGGAACTGCCTCGGTGAGTTTTCTCCTTCATTACAGAAACGGCTTTTTCAAAA
ATATGGTATTGATAATCCTGATATGAATAAATTGCAGTTTCATTTGATGCTCGATGAGTTTTTCTAATCA
GAATTGGTTAATTGGTTGTAACACTGGCAGAGCATTACGCTGACTTGACGGGACGGCGCAAGCTCATGAC
CAAAATCCCTTAACGTGAGTTACGCGTCGTTCCACTGAGCGTCAGACCCCGTAGAAAAGATCAAAGGATC
TTCTTGAGATCCTTTTTTTCTGCGCGTAATCTGCTGCTTGCAAACAAAAAAACCACCGCTACCAGCGGTG
GTTTGTTTGCCGGATCAAGAGCTACCAACTCTTTTTCCGAAGGTAACTGGCTTCAGCAGAGCGCAGATAC
CAAATACTGTTCTTCTAGTGTAGCCGTAGTTAGGCCACCACTTCAAGAACTCTGTAGCACCGCCTACATA
CCTCGCTCTGCTAATCCTGTTACCAGTGGCTGCTGCCAGTGGCGATAAGTCGTGTCTTACCGGGTTGGAC
TCAAGACGATAGTTACCGGATAAGGCGCAGCGGTCGGGCTGAACGGGGGGTTCGTGCACACAGCCCAGCT
TGGAGCGAACGACCTACACCGAACTGAGATACCTACAGCGTGAGCTATGAGAAAGCGCCACGCTTCCCGA
AGGGAGAAAGGCGGACAGGTATCCGGTAAGCGGCAGGGTCGGAACAGGAGAGCGCACGAGGGAGCTTCCA
GGGGGAAACGCCTGGTATCTTTATAGTCCTGTCGGGTTTCGCCACCTCTGACTTGAGCGTCGATTT
Features (pLannotate 1.2.2; 9 found; start..end, strand, type, name):
    219..311     +  CDS            lacI (fragment): lac repressor; lacI; The lac repressor binds to the lac operator to inhibit transcription in E. coli. This inhibition can be relieved by adding lactose or isopropyl-β-D-thiogalactopyranoside (IPTG).
    366..393     -  terminator     rrnB T2 terminator: transcription terminator T2 from the E. coli rrnB gene
    525..568     +  terminator     rrnB T1 terminator: Escherichia coli rrnB; transcription terminator T1 from the E. coli rrnB gene
    615..651     -  CDS            lacZα (fragment): LacZα fragment of β-galactosidase; lacZ fragment
    674..772     +  protein_bind   attL1: mutant version of attL; recombination site for the Gateway® LR reaction LR Clonase™
   1722..1817    -  protein_bind   attL4: mutant version of attL; recombination site for the Gateway® LR reaction LR Clonase™
   1836..1854    -  promoter       T7 promoter: promoter for bacteriophage T7 RNA polymerase
   1988..2797    +  CDS            KanR: aminoglycoside phosphotransferase; aph(3')-Ia; confers resistance to kanamycin in bacteria or G418 (Geneticin®) in eukaryotes
   2944..36      +  rep_origin     ori (across the origin): high-copy-number ColE1/pMB1/pBR322/pUC origin of replication
