[The description below was written by a language model from this plasmid's Addgene catalogue record and pLannotate feature annotations shown in this document.]
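Description:
pENT-L3-Titf-L4 is a Gateway entry clone built in the pDONR-221-P3-P4 donor backbone, part of a multicassette Gateway vector set designed for high-throughput and comparative expression analyses in Ciona and vertebrate embryos. It is a small, high-copy bacterial plasmid (about 3.5 kb in the sequenced record) that replicates from a ColE1/pUC-type origin and is selected with kanamycin through an aph(3')-Ia resistance gene. Upstream of the cloning region lie rrnB T1 and T2 transcription terminators, which insulate the insert from read-through transcription. Short lacI and lacZα fragments are also annotated, probably as backbone remnants.

The payload is a 763 bp cis-regulatory region of the Titf1 gene from the ascidian Ciona intestinalis, described as an endoderm enhancer that drives expression in the early gastrula endoderm lineage. Although the catalogue lists the vector type as protein expression and refers to an ORF, the insert is a regulatory element rather than a coding sequence. The T7 promoter named in the record sits outside the recombination sites, next to the attL4 site and facing the insert, so it is a backbone feature and not the driver of any transgene. By name, the insert is flanked by attL3 and attL4 sites. The automated annotation labels the left-hand site as attL1, which most likely reflects the close similarity among attL variants rather than a true attL1 site, though the record does not settle this. In an LR Clonase reaction, the L3/L4-flanked enhancer can be transferred into a compatible destination vector. There it would be combined with a separately supplied coding or reporter cassette, giving constructs for endoderm-restricted expression in embryos.
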