Addgene plasmid #186367: pENT-L3-Titf-L4
Purpose: Entry clone with ORF encoding Titf1 cis-regulatory region flanked by Gateway recombination sequences
Depositing lab: Patrick Lemaire. Depositing organization: CNRS UMR 5237, Centre de Recherche en Biologie cellulaire de Montpellier. Publication: A multicassette Gateway vector set for high throughput and comparative analyses in ciona and vertebrate embryos. Roure A, Rothbacher U, Robin F, Kalmar E, Ferone G, Lamy C, Missero C, Mueller F, Lemaire P. PLoS One. 2007. 2(9):e916. 10.1371/journal.pone.0000916 PubMed 17878951.
Backbone
  Vector backbone: pDONR-221-P3-P4
  Backbone manufacturer: PMID: 17878951
  Backbone size w/o insert (bp): 2544
  Vector type: Protein expression
Growth in bacteria
  Bacterial resistance: Kanamycin, 50 μg/mL
  Growth temperature: 37°C
  Growth strain: DH5alpha
  Copy number: High Copy
Gene/Insert
  Gene/Insert name: Titf endoderm enhancer
  Species: C. intestinalis (ascidian)
  Insert size (bp): 763
  Promoter: T7 promoter
  Cloning method: Gateway Cloning
  Sequencing primers: 5′ M13forward: TGTAAAACGACGGCCAGT; 3′ M13rev: caggaaacagctatgac
Terms and licenses: Academic/Nonprofit Terms; Industry Terms: Not Available to Industry
Depositor comments: The Titf1 cis-regulatory region drives expression in the early gastrula endoderm lineage.
How to cite: pENT-L3-Titf-L4 was a gift from Patrick Lemaire (Addgene plasmid # 186367 ; http://n2t.net/addgene:186367 ; RRID:Addgene_186367)
